Addgene plasmid #130800: pMSCVbsd-PPARD-L433F
Purpose: Vector encoding PPARD cDNA for retroviral transduction
Depositing lab: Till Adhikary. Depositing organization: Philipps-Universitaet Marburg. Publication: PPARbeta/delta recruits NCOR and regulates transcription reinitiation of ANGPTL4. Legrand N, Bretscher CL, Zielke S, Wilke B, Daude M, Fritz B, Diederich WE, Adhikary T. Nucleic Acids Res. 2019 Oct 10;47(18):9573-9591. doi: 10.1093/nar/gkz685. PubMed 31428774.
Backbone
  Vector backbone: pMSCVbsd
  Vector type: Retroviral
  Selectable markers: Blasticidin
Growth in bacteria
  Bacterial resistance: Ampicillin, 100 μg/mL
  Growth temperature: 37°C
  Growth strain: NEB Stable
  Copy number: High Copy
Gene/Insert
  Gene/Insert name: PPARD L433F
  Species: H. sapiens (human)
  Mutation: L433F
  Entrez Gene: PPARD (a.k.a. FAAR, NR1C2, NUC1, NUCI, NUCII, PPARB)
  Cloning method: Restriction Enzyme; 5′ cloning site BglII (destroyed during cloning); 3′ cloning site XhoI (not destroyed)
  Sequencing primers: 5′ pMSCVseqfw (CCCTTGAACCTCCTCGTTCGACC); 3′ pMSCVseqrv (GAGACGTGCTACTTCCATTTGTC)
Terms and licenses: Academic/Nonprofit Terms; Industry Terms: Not Available to Industry
Depositor comments: Generated by PCR mutagenesis. Please visit https://www.biorxiv.org/content/10.1101/525576v2 for BioRxiv preprint.
How to cite: pMSCVbsd-PPARD-L433F was a gift from Till Adhikary (Addgene plasmid # 130800 ; http://n2t.net/addgene:130800 ; RRID:Addgene_130800)
