[The description below was written by a language model from this plasmid's Addgene catalogue record and pLannotate feature annotations shown in this document.]
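Description:
pMSCVbsd-PPARD-L433F is a gammaretroviral expression vector built on the pMSCVbsd backbone, a murine stem cell virus-type plasmid carrying a blasticidin marker. It delivers a mutant human PPARD cDNA into mammalian cells by retroviral transduction. The 7.3 kb plasmid is propagated in E. coli through a high-copy ColE1/pUC-type origin with ampicillin selection from the β-lactamase gene. The short annotated fragments of lacI, lacZα, rop, bom, TcR and env appear to be non-functional remnants of earlier cloning vectors rather than working parts.

The proviral region begins with a 5' LTR from murine embryonic stem cell virus, followed by the Ψ packaging signal and a truncated gag segment lacking its start codon, which extends the packaging signal without producing Gag protein. The PPARD open reading frame follows. It was inserted between BglII (destroyed during cloning) and XhoI sites, and no separate promoter is annotated upstream, so it is presumably transcribed from the 5' LTR. PPARD (PPARβ/δ, NR1C2) is a ligand-activated nuclear receptor transcription factor, and this version carries the L433F substitution, introduced by PCR mutagenesis. The record does not state the functional consequence of the mutation. Downstream, a mouse PGK promoter drives blasticidin S deaminase, allowing selection of transduced cells with blasticidin. The cassette ends in 3' LTR sequence, which the automated annotation matched only as fragments of a ΔU3 Moloney LTR, so whether the vector is truly self-inactivating cannot be judged from the table.

Because gag, pol and env functions are absent, virus must be made in packaging cells that supply them in trans. The associated study concerns PPARβ/δ, NCOR recruitment and regulation of ANGPTL4 transcription.
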