Features (pLannotate 1.2.2; 20 found; start..end, strand, type, name):
      1..517     +  LTR            5' LTR: 5' long terminal repeat from murine embryonic stem cell virus
    581..922     +  misc_feature   MESV Ψ: packaging signal of murine embryonic stem cell virus
    989..1405    +  CDS            gag (truncated): truncated Moloney murine leukemia virus (MMLV) gag gene lacking the start codon
   1482..2804    +  CDS            PPARD: PPARD_HUMAN - Also known as NR1C2, PPARB. Experimental evidence at protein level: Swiss-Prot protein existence level 1. Ligand-activated transcription factor. Receptor that binds peroxisome proliferators such as hypolipidemic drugs and fatty acids. Has a preference for poly-unsaturated fatty acids, such as gamma- linoleic acid and eicosapentanoic acid. Once activated by a ligand, the receptor binds to promoter elements of target genes. Regulates the peroxisomal beta-oxidation pathway of fatty acids. Functions as transcription activator for the acyl-CoA oxidase gene. Decreases expression of NPC
   2955..3454    +  promoter       PGK promoter: mouse phosphoglycerate kinase 1 promoter
   3475..3873    +  CDS            BSD: blasticidin S deaminase; Aspergillus terreus BSD; confers resistance to blasticidin
   3918..3952    +  LTR            3' LTR (ΔU3) (fragment): self-inactivating 3' long terminal repeat (LTR) from Moloney murine leukemia virus
   3949..4243    +  LTR            3' LTR (ΔU3) (fragment): self-inactivating 3' long terminal repeat (LTR) from Moloney murine leukemia virus
   4405..4421    -  protein_bind   lac operator: The lac repressor binds to the lac operator to inhibit transcription in E. coli. This inhibition can be relieved by adding lactose or isopropyl-β-D-thiogalactopyranoside (IPTG). lac repressor encoded by lacI
   4429..4459    -  promoter       lac promoter: promoter for the E. coli lac operon
   4474..4495    -  protein_bind   CAP binding site: CAP binding activates transcription in the presence of cAMP. E. coli catabolite activator protein
   4508..4600    -  CDS            lacI (fragment): lac repressor; lacI; The lac repressor binds to the lac operator to inhibit transcription in E. coli. This inhibition can be relieved by adding lactose or isopropyl-β-D-thiogalactopyranoside (IPTG).
   4783..5371    -  rep_origin     ori: high-copy-number ColE1/pMB1/pBR322/pUC origin of replication
   5542..6402    -  CDS            AmpR: β-lactamase; bla; confers resistance to ampicillin, carbenicillin, and related antibiotics
   6403..6507    -  promoter       AmpR promoter: bla
   6602..6637    +  CDS            rop (fragment): Rop protein, which maintains plasmids at low copy number; rop
   6739..6838    +  misc_feature   bom (fragment): basis of mobility region from pBR322
   6844..6993    -  CDS            lacZα (fragment): LacZα fragment of β-galactosidase; lacZ fragment
   6993..7194    -  CDS            TcR (fragment): tetracycline efflux protein; tet; confers resistance to tetracycline
   7195..7293    +  CDS            env (fragment): murine leukemia virus gPr80 envelope polyprotein precursor; env; proteolytically cleaved into gp70SU and p15TM subunits
>Addgene plasmid #130800 | pMSCVbsd-PPARD-L433F | addgene full sequence | sequence record 255287 | Addgene NGS Result
AATGAAAGACCCCACCTGTAGGTTTGGCAAGCTAGCTTAAGTAACGCCATTTTGCAAGGCATGGAAAATA
CATAACTGAGAATAGAGAAGTTCAGATCAAGGTTAGGAACAGAGAGACAGCAGAATATGGGCCAAACAGG
ATATCTGTGGTAAGCAGTTCCTGCCCCGGCTCAGGGCCAAGAACAGATGGTCCCCAGATGCGGTCCCGCC
CTCAGCAGTTTCTAGAGAACCATCAGATGTTTCCAGGGTGCCCCAAGGACCTGAAATGACCCTGTGCCTT
ATTTGAACTAACCAATCAGTTCGCTTCTCGCTTCTGTTCGCGCGCTTCTGCTCCCCGAGCTCAATAAAAG
AGCCCACAACCCCTCACTCGGCGCGCCAGTCCTCCGATAGACTGCGTCGCCCGGGTACCCGTATTCCCAA
TAAAGCCTCTTGCTGTTTGCATCCGAATCGTGGACTCGCTGATCCTTGGGAGGGTCTCCTCAGATTGATT
GACTGCCCACCTCGGGGGTCTTTCATTTGGAGGTTCCACCGAGATTTGGAGACCCCTGCCCAGGGACCAC
CGACCCCCCCGCCGGGAGGTAAGCTGGCCAGCGGTCGTTTCGTGTCTGTCTCTGTCTTTGTGCGTGTTTG
TGCCGGCATCTAATGTTTGCGCCTGCGTCTGTACTAGTTAGCTAACTAGCTCTGTATCTGGCGGACCCGT
GGTGGAACTGACGAGTTCTGAACACCCGGCCGCAACCCTGGGAGACGTCCCAGGGACTTTGGGGGCCGTT
TTTGTGGCCCGACCTGAGGAAGGGAGTCGATGTGGAATCCGACCCCGTCAGGATATGTGGTTCTGGTAGG
AGACGAGAACCTAAAACAGTTCCCGCCTCCGTCTGAATTTTTGCTTTCGGTTTGGAACCGAAGCCGCGCG
TCTTGTCTGCTGCAGCGCTGCAGCATCGTTCTGTGTTGTCTCTGTCTGACTGTGTTTCTGTATTTGTCTG
AAAATTAGGGCCAGACTGTTACCACTCCCTTAAGTTTGACCTTAGGTCACTGGAAAGATGTCGAGCGGAT
CGCTCACAACCAGTCGGTAGATGTCAAGAAGAGACGTTGGGTTACCTTCTGCTCTGCAGAATGGCCAACC
TTTAACGTCGGATGGCCGCGAGACGGCACCTTTAACCGAGACCTCATCACCCAGGTTAAGATCAAGGTCT
TTTCACCTGGCCCGCATGGACACCCAGACCAGGTCCCCTACATCGTGACCTGGGAAGCCTTGGCTTTTGA
CCCCCCTCCCTGGGTCAAGCCCTTTGTACACCCTAAGCCTCCGCCTCCTCTTCCTCCATCCGCCCCGTCT
CTCCCCCTTGAACCTCCTCGTTCGACCCCGCCTCGATCCTCCCTTTATCCAGCCCTCACTCCTTCTCTAG
GCGCCGGAATTAGATCCACTAGTAACGGCCGCCAGTGTGCTGGAATTCGCCCTTAGGTGTGGCGCCGAGG
GGAGATCAGCCATGGAGCAGCCACAGGAGGAAGCCCCTGAGGTCCGGGAAGAGGAGGAGAAAGAGGAAGT
GGCAGAGGCAGAAGGAGCCCCAGAGCTCAATGGGGGACCACAGCATGCACTTCCTTCCAGCAGCTACACA
GACCTCTCCCGGAGCTCCTCGCCACCCTCACTGCTGGACCAACTGCAGATGGGCTGTGACGGGGCCTCAT
GCGGCAGCCTCAACATGGAGTGCCGGGTGTGCGGGGACAAGGCATCGGGCTTCCACTACGGTGTTCATGC
ATGTGAGGGGTGCAAGGGCTTCTTCCGTCGTACGATCCGCATGAAGCTGGAGTACGAGAAGTGTGAGCGC
AGCTGCAAGATTCAGAAGAAGAACCGCAACAAGTGCCAGTACTGCCGCTTCCAGAAGTGCCTGGCACTGG
GCATGTCACACAACGCTATCCGTTTTGGTCGGATGCCGGAGGCTGAGAAGAGGAAGCTGGTGGCAGGGCT
GACTGCAAACGAGGGGAGCCAGTACAACCCACAGGTGGCCGACCTGAAGGCCTTCTCCAAGCACATCTAC
AATGCCTACCTGAAAAACTTCAACATGACCAAAAAGAAGGCCCGCAGCATCCTCACCGGCAAAGCCAGCC
ACACGGCGCCCTTTGTGATCCACGACATCGAGACATTGTGGCAGGCAGAGAAGGGGCTGGTGTGGAAGCA
GTTGGTGAATGGCCTGCCTCCCTACAAGGAGATCAGCGTGCACGTCTTCTACCGCTGCCAGTGCACCACA
GTGGAGACCGTGCGGGAGCTCACTGAGTTCGCCAAGAGCATCCCCAGCTTCAGCAGCCTCTTCCTCAACG
ACCAGGTTACCCTTCTCAAGTATGGCGTGCACGAGGCCATCTTCGCCATGCTGGCCTCTATCGTCAACAA
GGACGGGCTGCTGGTAGCCAACGGCAGTGGCTTTGTCACCCGTGAGTTCCTGCGCAGCCTCCGCAAACCC
TTCAGTGATATCATTGAGCCTAAGTTTGAATTTGCTGTCAAGTTCAACGCCCTGGAACTTGATGACAGTG
ACCTGGCCCTATTCATTGCGGCCATCATTCTGTGTGGAGACCGGCCAGGCCTCATGAACGTTCCACGGGT
GGAGGCTATCCAGGACACCATCCTGCGTGCCCTCGAATTCCACCTGCAGGCCAACCACCCTGATGCCCAG
TACCTCTTCCCCAAGCTGCTGCAGAAGATGGCTGACCTGCGGCAACTGGTCACCGAGCACGCCCAGATGA
TGCAGCGGATCAAGAAGACCGAAACCGAGACCTCGCTGCACCCTCTGTTCCAGGAGATCTACAAGGACAT
GTACTAACGGCGGCACCCAGGCCTCCCTGCAGACTCCAATGGGGCCAGCACTGGAGGGGCCCACCCACAT
GACTTTTCCATTGACCAGCTCTCAAGGGCGAATTCTGCAGATATCCATCACACTGGCGGCCGCTCGAGGT
TAACGAATTCTACCGGGTAGGGGAGGCGCTTTTCCCAAGGCAGTCTGGAGCATGCGCTTTAGCAGCCCCG
CTGGGCACTTGGCGCTACACAAGTGGCCTCTGGCCTCGCACACATTCCACATCCACCGGTAGGCGCCAAC
CGGCTCCGTTCTTTGGTGGCCCCTTCGCGCCACCTTCTACTCCTCCCCTAGTCAGGAAGTTCCCCCCCGC
CCCGCAGCTCGCGTCGTGCAGGACGTGACAAATGGAAGTAGCACGTCTCACTAGTCTCGTGCAGATGGAC
AGCACCGCTGAGCAATGGAAGCGGGTAGGCCTTTGGGGCAGCGGCCAATAGCAGCTTTGCTCCTTCGCTT
TCTGGGCTCAGAGGCTGGGAAGGGGTGGGTCCGGGGGCGGGCTCAGGGGCGGGCTCAGGGGCGGGGCGGG
CGCCCGAAGGTCCTCCGGAGGCCCGGCATTCTGCACGCTTCAAAAGCGCACGTCTGCCGCGCTGTTCTCC
TCTTCCTCATCTCCGGGCCTTTCGACCTGCAGCCCAAGCTTACCATGGCCAAGCCTTTGTCTCAAGAAGA
ATCCACCCTCATTGAAAGAGCAACGGCTACAATCAACAGCATCCCCATCTCTGAAGACTACAGCGTCGCC
AGCGCAGCTCTCTCTAGCGACGGCCGCATCTTCACTGGTGTCAATGTATATCATTTTACTGGGGGACCTT
GTGCAGAACTCGTGGTGCTGGGCACTGCTGCTGCTGCGGCAGCTGGCAACCTGACTTGTATCGTCGCGAT
CGGAAATGAGAACAGGGGCATCTTGAGCCCCTGCGGACGGTGCCGACAGGTGCTTCTCGATCTGCATCCT
GGGATCAAAGCCATAGTGAAGGACAGTGATGGACAGCCGACGGCAGTTGGGATTCGTGAATTGCTGCCCT
CTGGTTATGTGTGGGAGGGCTAATCGATAAAATAAAAGATTTTATTTAGTCTCCAGAAAAAGGGGGGAAT
GAAAGACCCCACCTGTAGGTTTGGCAAGCTAGAGAACCATCAGATGTTTCCAGGGTGCCCCAAGGACCTG
AAATGACCCTGTGCCTTATTTGAACTAACCAATCAGTTCGCTTCTCGCTTCTGTTCGCGCGCTTCTGCTC
CCCGAGCTCAATAAAAGAGCCCACAACCCCTCACTCGGCGCGCCAGTCCTCCGATAGACTGCGTCGCCCG
GGTACCCGTGTATCCAATAAACCCTCTTGCAGTTGCATCCGACTTGTGGTCTCGCTGTTCCTTGGGAGGG
TCTCCTCTGAGTGATTGACTACCCGTCAGCGGGGGTCTTTCATGGGTAACAGTTTCTTGAAGTTGGAGAA
CAACATTCTGAGGGTAGGAGTCGAATATTAAGTAATCCTGACTCAATTAGCCACTGTTTTGAATCCACAT
ACTCCAATACTCCTGAAATAGTTCATTATGGACAGCGCAGAAAGAGCTGGGGAGAATTGTGAAATTGTTA
TCCGCTCACAATTCCACACAACATACGAGCCGGAAGCATAAAGTGTAAAGCCTGGGGTGCCTAATGAGTG
AGCTAACTCACATTAATTGCGTTGCGCTCACTGCCCGCTTTCCAGTCGGGAAACCTGTCGTGCCAGCTGC
ATTAATGAATCGGCCAACGCGCGGGGAGAGGCGGTTTGCGTATTGGGCGCTCTTCCGCTTCCTCGCTCAC
TGACTCGCTGCGCTCGGTCGTTCGGCTGCGGCGAGCGGTATCAGCTCACTCAAAGGCGGTAATACGGTTA
TCCACAGAATCAGGGGATAACGCAGGAAAGAACATGTGAGCAAAAGGCCAGCAAAAGGCCAGGAACCGTA
AAAAGGCCGCGTTGCTGGCGTTTTTCCATAGGCTCCGCCCCCCTGACGAGCATCACAAAAATCGACGCTC
AAGTCAGAGGTGGCGAAACCCGACAGGACTATAAAGATACCAGGCGTTTCCCCCTGGAAGCTCCCTCGTG
CGCTCTCCTGTTCCGACCCTGCCGCTTACCGGATACCTGTCCGCCTTTCTCCCTTCGGGAAGCGTGGCGC
TTTCTCATAGCTCACGCTGTAGGTATCTCAGTTCGGTGTAGGTCGTTCGCTCCAAGCTGGGCTGTGTGCA
CGAACCCCCCGTTCAGCCCGACCGCTGCGCCTTATCCGGTAACTATCGTCTTGAGTCCAACCCGGTAAGA
CACGACTTATCGCCACTGGCAGCAGCCACTGGTAACAGGATTAGCAGAGCGAGGTATGTAGGCGGTGCTA
CAGAGTTCTTGAAGTGGTGGCCTAACTACGGCTACACTAGAAGAACAGTATTTGGTATCTGCGCTCTGCT
GAAGCCAGTTACCTTCGGAAAAAGAGTTGGTAGCTCTTGATCCGGCAAACAAACCACCGCTGGTAGCGGT
GGTTTTTTTGTTTGCAAGCAGCAGATTACGCGCAGAAAAAAAGGATCTCAAGAAGATCCTTTGATCTTTT
CTACGGGGTCTGACGCTCAGTGGAACGAAAACTCACGTTAAGGGATTTTGGTCATGAGATTATCAAAAAG
GATCTTCACCTAGATCCTTTTAAATTAAAAATGAAGTTTTAAATCAATCTAAAGTATATATGAGTAAACT
TGGTCTGACAGTTACCAATGCTTAATCAGTGAGGCACCTATCTCAGCGATCTGTCTATTTCGTTCATCCA
TAGTTGCCTGACTCCCCGTCGTGTAGATAACTACGATACGGGAGGGCTTACCATCTGGCCCCAGTGCTGC
AATGATACCGCGAGACCCACGCTCACCGGCTCCAGATTTATCAGCAATAAACCAGCCAGCCGGAAGGGCC
GAGCGCAGAAGTGGTCCTGCAACTTTATCCGCCTCCATCCAGTCTATTAATTGTTGCCGGGAAGCTAGAG
TAAGTAGTTCGCCAGTTAATAGTTTGCGCAACGTTGTTGCCATTGCTACAGGCATCGTGGTGTCACGCTC
GTCGTTTGGTATGGCTTCATTCAGCTCCGGTTCCCAACGATCAAGGCGAGTTACATGATCCCCCATGTTG
TGCAAAAAAGCGGTTAGCTCCTTCGGTCCTCCGATCGTTGTCAGAAGTAAGTTGGCCGCAGTGTTATCAC
TCATGGTTATGGCAGCACTGCATAATTCTCTTACTGTCATGCCATCCGTAAGATGCTTTTCTGTGACTGG
TGAGTACTCAACCAAGTCATTCTGAGAATAGTGTATGCGGCGACCGAGTTGCTCTTGCCCGGCGTCAATA
CGGGATAATACCGCGCCACATAGCAGAACTTTAAAAGTGCTCATCATTGGAAAACGTTCTTCGGGGCGAA
AACTCTCAAGGATCTTACCGCTGTTGAGATCCAGTTCGATGTAACCCACTCGTGCACCCAACTGATCTTC
AGCATCTTTTACTTTCACCAGCGTTTCTGGGTGAGCAAAAACAGGAAGGCAAAATGCCGCAAAAAAGGGA
ATAAGGGCGACACGGAAATGTTGAATACTCATACTCTTCCTTTTTCAATATTATTGAAGCATTTATCAGG
GTTATTGTCTCATGAGCGGATACATATTTGAATGTATTTAGAAAAATAAACAAATAGGGGTTCCGCGCAC
ATTTCCCCGAAAAGTGCCACCTGACGTCTAAGAAACCATTATTATCATGACATTAACCTATAAAAATAGG
CGTATCACGAGGCCCTTTCGTCTCGCGCGTTTCGGTGATGACGGTGAAAACCTCTGACACATGCAGCTCC
CGGAGACGGTCACAGCTTGTCTGTAAGCGGATGCCGGGAGCAGACAAGCCCGTCAGGGCGCGTCAGCGGG
TGTTGGCGGGTGTCGGGGCTGGCTTAACTATGCGGCATCAGAGCAGATTGTACTGAGAGTGCACCATATG
CGGTGTGAAATACCGCACAGATGCGTAAGGAGAAAATACCGCATCAGGCGCCATTCGCCATTCAGGCTGC
GCAACTGTTGGGAAGGGCGATCGGTGCGGGCCTCTTCGCTATTACGCCAGCTGGCGAAAGGGGGATGTGC
TGCAAGGCGATTAAGTTGGGTAACGCCAGGGTTTTCCCAGTCACGACGTTGTAAAACGACGGCGCAAGGA
ATGGTGCATGCAAGGAGATGGCGCCCAACAGTCCCCCGGCCACGGGGCCTGCCACCATACCCACGCCGAA
ACAAGCGCTCATGAGCCCGAAGTGGCGAGCCCGATCTTCCCCATCGGTGATGTCGGCGATATAGGCGCCA
GCAACCGCACCTGTGGCGCCGGTGATGCCGGCCACGATGCGTCCGGCGTAGAGGCGATTAGTCCAATTTG
TTAAAGACAGGATATCAGTGGTCCAGGCTCTAGTTTTGACTCAACAATATCACCAGCTGAAGCCTATAGA
GTACGAGCCATAGATAAAATAAAAGATTTTATTTAGTCTCCAGAAAAAGGGGGG
