>Addgene plasmid #130800 | pMSCVbsd-PPARD-L433F | depositor partial sequence | sequence record 250311 | PPARD L433F
ATGGAGCAGCCACAGGAGGAAGCCCCTGAGGTCCGGGAAGAGGAGGAGAAAGAGGAAGTGGCAGAGGCAG
AAGGAGCCCCAGAGCTCAATGGGGGACCACAGCATGCACTTCCTTCCAGCAGCTACACAGACCTCTCCCG
GAGCTCCTCGCCACCCTCACTGCTGGACCAACTGCAGATGGGCTGTGACGGGGCCTCATGCGGCAGCCTC
AACATGGAGTGCCGGGTGTGCGGGGACAAGGCATCGGGCTTCCACTACGGTGTTCATGCATGTGAGGGGT
GCAAGGGCTTCTTCCGTCGTACGATCCGCATGAAGCTGGAGTACGAGAAGTGTGAGCGCAGCTGCAAGAT
TCAGAAGAAGAACCGCAACAAGTGCCAGTACTGCCGCTTCCAGAAGTGCCTGGCACTGGGCATGTCACAC
AACGCTATCCGTTTTGGTCGGATGCCGGAGGCTGAGAAGAGGAAGCTGGTGGCAGGGCTGACTGCAAACG
AGGGGAGCCAGTACAACCCACAGGTGGCCGACCTGAAGGCCTTCTCCAAGCACATCTACAATGCCTACCT
GAAAAACTTCAACATGACCAAAAAGAAGGCCCGCAGCATCCTCACCGGCAAAGCCAGCCACACGGCGCCC
TTTGTGATCCACGACATCGAGACATTGTGGCAGGCAGAGAAGGGGCTGGTGTGGAAGCAGTTGGTGAATG
GCCTGCCTCCCTACAAGGAGATCAGCGTGCACGTCTTCTACCGCTGCCAGTGCACCACAGTGGAGACCGT
GCGGGAGCTCACTGAGTTCGCCAAGAGCATCCCCAGCTTCAGCAGCCTCTTCCTCAACGACCAGGTTACC
CTTCTCAAGTATGGCGTGCACGAGGCCATCTTCGCCATGCTGGCCTCTATCGTCAACAAGGACGGGCTGC
TGGTAGCCAACGGCAGTGGCTTTGTCACCCGTGAGTTCCTGCGCAGCCTCCGCAAACCCTTCAGTGATAT
CATTGAGCCTAAGTTTGAATTTGCTGTCAAGTTCAACGCCCTGGAACTTGATGACAGTGACCTGGCCCTA
TTCATTGCGGCCATCATTCTGTGTGGAGACCGGCCAGGCCTCATGAACGTTCCACGGGTGGAGGCTATCC
AGGACACCATCCTGCGTGCCCTCGAATTCCACCTGCAGGCCAACCACCCTGATGCCCAGTACCTCTTCCC
CAAGCTGCTGCAGAAGATGGCTGACCTGCGGCAACTGGTCACCGAGCACGCCCAGATGATGCAGCGGATC
AAGAAGACCGAAACCGAGACCTCGCTGCACCCTCTGTTCCAGGAGATCTACAAGGACATGTACTAA
